>Addgene plasmid #215125 | EXO1B-AcGFP | addgene full sequence | sequence record 426793 | Addgene NGS Result
TCCGCGTTACATAACTTACGGTAAATGGCCCGCCTGGCTGACCGCCCAACGACCCCCGCCCATTGACGTC
AATAATGACGTATGTTCCCATAGTAACGCCAATAGGGACTTTCCATTGACGTCAATGGGTGGAGTATTTA
CGGTAAACTGCCCACTTGGCAGTACATCAAGTGTATCATATGCCAAGTACGCCCCCTATTGACGTCAATG
ACGGTAAATGGCCCGCCTGGCATTATGCCCAGTACATGACCTTATGGGACTTTCCTACTTGGCAGTACAT
CTACGTATTAGTCATCGCTATTACCATGGTGATGCGGTTTTGGCAGTACATCAATGGGCGTGGATAGCGG
TTTGACTCACGGGGATTTCCAAGTCTCCACCCCATTGACGTCAATGGGAGTTTGTTTTGGCACCAAAATC
AACGGGACTTTCCAAAATGTCGTAACAACTCCGCCCCATTGACGCAAATGGGCGGTAGGCGTGTACGGTG
GGAGGTCTATATAAGCAGAGCTCAATAAAAGAGCCCACAACCCCTCACTCGGCGCGCCAGTCTTCCGATA
GACTGCGTCGCCCGGGTACCCGTATTCCCAATAAAGCCTCTTGCTGTTTGCATCCGAATCGTGGTCTCGC
TGTTCCTTGGGAGGGTCTCCTCTGAGTGATTGACTACCCACGACGGGGGTCTTTCATTTGGGGGCTCGTC
CGGGATTTGGAGACCCCTGCCCAGGGACCACCGACCCACCACCGGGAGGTAAGCTGGCCAGCAACTTATC
TGTGTCTGTCCGATTGTCTAGTGTCTATGTTTGATGTTATGCGCCTGCGTCTGTACTAGTTAGCTAACTA
GCTCTGTATCTGGCGGACCCGTGGTGGAACTGACGAGTTCTGAACACCCGGCCGCAACCCTGGGAGACGT
CCCAGGGACTTTGGGGGCCGTTTTTGTGGCCCGACCTGAGGAAGGGAGTCGATGTGGAATCCGACCCCGT
CAGGATATGTGGTTCTGGTAGGAGACGAGAACCTAAAACAGTTCCCGCCTCCGTCTGAATTTTTGCTTTC
GGTTTGGAACCGAAGCCGCGCGTCTTGTCTGCTGCAGCGCTGCAGCATCGTTCTGTGTTGTCTCTGTCTG
ACTGTGTTTCTGTATTTGTCTGAAAATTAGGGCCAGACTGTTACCACTCCCTTAAGTTTGACCTTAGGTC
ACTGGAAAGATGTCGAGCGGATCGCTCACAACCAGTCGGTAGATGTCAAGAAGAGACGTTGGGTTACCTT
CTGCTCTGCAGAATGGCCAACCTTTAACGTCGGATGGCCGCGAGACGGCACCTTTAACCGAGACCTCATC
ACCCAGGTTAAGATCAAGGTCTTTTCACCTGGCCCGCATGGACACCCAGACCAGGTCCCCTACATCGTGA
CCTGGGAAGCCTTGGCTTTTGACCCCCCTCCCTGGGTCAAGCCCTTTGTACACCCTAAGCCTCCGCCTCC
TCTTCCTCCATCCGCCCCGTCTCTCCCCCTTGAACCTCCTCGTTCGACCCCGCCTCGATCCTCCCTTTAT
CCAGCCCTCACTCCTTCTCTAGGCGCCGGAATTGAAGATCATAGTTATTAATAGTAATCAATTACGGGGT
CATTAGTTCATAGCCCATATATGGAGTTCCGCGTTACATAACTTACGGTAAATGGCCCGCCTGGCTGACC
GCCCAACGACCCCCGCCCATTGACGTCAATAATGACGTATGTTCCCATAGTAACGCCAATAGGGACTTTC
CATTGACGTCAATGGGTGGAGTATTTACGGTAAACTGCCCACTTGGCAGTACATCAAGTGTATCATATGC
CAAGTACGCCCCCTATTGACGTCAATGACGGTAAATGGCCCGCCTGGCATTATGCCCAGTACATGACCTT
ATGGGACTTTCCTACTTGGCAGTACATCTACGTATTAGTCATCGCTATTACCATGGTGATGCGGTTTTGG
CAGTACATCAATGGGCGTGGATAGCGGTTTGACTCACGGGGATTTCCAAGTCTCCACCCCATTGACGTCA
ATGGGAGTTTGTTTTGGCACCAAAATCAACGGGACTTTCCAAAATGTCGTAACAACTCCGCCCCATTGAC
GCAAATGGGCGGTAGGCGTGTACGGTGGGAGGTCTATATAAGCAGAGCTGGTTTAGTGAACCGTCAGATC
CGCTAGCCGCCACCATGGGGATACAGGGATTGCTACAATTTATCAAAGAAGCTTCAGAACCCATCCATGT
GAGGAAGTATAAAGGGCAGGTAGTAGCTGTGGATACATATTGCTGGCTTCACAAAGGAGCTATTGCTTGT
GCTGAAAAACTAGCCAAAGGTGAACCTACTGATAGGTATGTAGGATTTTGTATGAAATTTGTAAATATGT
TACTATCTCATGGGATCAAGCCTATTCTCGTATTTGATGGATGTACTTTACCTTCTAAAAAGGAAGTAGA
GAGATCTAGAAGAGAAAGACGACAAGCCAATCTTCTTAAGGGAAAGCAACTTCTTCGTGAGGGGAAAGTC
TCGGAAGCTCGAGAGTGTTTCACCCGGTCTATCAATATCACACATGCCATGGCCCACAAAGTAATTAAAG
CTGCCCGGTCTCAGGGGGTAGATTGCCTCGTGGCTCCCTATGAAGCTGATGCGCAGTTGGCCTATCTTAA
CAAAGCGGGAATTGTGCAAGCCATAATTACAGAGGACTCGGATCTCCTAGCTTTTGGCTGTAAAAAGGTA
ATTTTAAAGATGGACCAGTTTGGAAATGGACTTGAAATTGATCAAGCTCGGCTAGGAATGTGCAGACAGC
TTGGGGATGTATTCACGGAAGAGAAGTTTCGTTACATGTGTATTCTTTCAGGTTGTGACTACCTGTCATC
ACTGCGTGGGATTGGATTAGCAAAGGCATGCAAAGTCCTAAGACTAGCCAATAATCCAGATATAGTAAAG
GTTATCAAGAAAATTGGACATTATCTCAAGATGAATATCACGGTACCAGAGGATTACATCAACGGGTTTA
TTCGGGCCAACAATACCTTCCTCTATCAGCTAGTTTTTGATCCCATCAAAAGGAAACTTATTCCTCTGAA
CGCCTATGAAGATGATGTTGATCCTGAAACACTAAGCTACGCTGGGCAATATGTTGATGATTCCATAGCT
CTTCAAATAGCACTTGGAAATAAAGATATAAATACTTTTGAACAGATCGATGACTACAATCCAGACACTG
CTATGCCTGCCCATTCAAGAAGTCGTAGTTGGGATGACAAAACATGTCAAAAGTCAGCTAATGTTAGCAG
CATTTGGCATAGGAATTACTCTCCCAGACCAGAGTCGGGTACTGTTTCAGATGCCCCACAATTGAAGGAA
AATCCAAGTACTGTGGGAGTGGAACGAGTGATTAGTACTAAAGGGTTAAATCTCCCAAGGAAATCATCCA
TTGTGAAAAGACCAAGAAGTGCAGAGCTGTCAGAAGATGACCTGTTGAGTCAGTATTCTCTTTCATTTAC
GAAGAAGACCAAGAAAAATAGCTCTGAAGGCAATAAATCATTGAGCTTTTCTGAAGTGTTTGTGCCTGAC
CTGGTAAATGGACCTACTAACAAAAAGAGTGTAAGCACTCCACCTAGGACGAGAAATAAATTTGCAACAT
TTTTACAAAGGAAAAATGAAGAAAGTGGTGCAGTTGTGGTTCCAGGGACCAGAAGCAGGTTTTTTTGCAG
TTCAGATTCTACTGACTGTGTATCAAACAAAGTGAGCATCCAGCCTCTGGATGAAACTGCTGTCACAGAT
AAAGAGAACAATCTGCATGAATCAGAGTATGGAGACCAAGAAGGCAAGAGACTGGTTGACACAGATGTAG
CACGTAATTCAAGTGATGACATTCCGAATAATCATATTCCAGGTGATCATATTCCAGACAAGGCAACAGT
GTTTACAGATGAAGAGTCCTACTCTTTTAAGAGCAGCAAATTTACAAGGACCATTTCACCACCCACTTTG
GGAACACTAAGAAGTTGTTTTAGTTGGTCTGGAGGTCTTGGAGATTTTTCAAGAACGCCGAGCCCCTCTC
CAAGCACAGCATTGCAGCAGTTCCGAAGAAAGAGCGATTCCCCCACCTCTTTGCCTGAGAATAATATGTC
TGATGTGTCGCAGTTAAAGAGCGAGGAGTCCAGTGACGATGAGTCTCATCCCTTACGAGAAGGGGCATGT
TCTTCACAGTCCCAGGAAAGTGGAGAATTCTCACTGCAGAGTTCAAATGCATCAAAGCTTTCTCAGTGCT
CTAGTAAGGACTCTGATTCAGAGGAATCTGATTGCAATATTAAGTTACTTGACAGTCAAAGTGACCAGAC
CTCCAAGCTATGTTTATCTCATTTCTCAAAAAAAGACACACCTCTAAGGAACAAGGTTCCTGGGCTATAT
AAGTCCAGTTCTGCAGACTCTCTTTCTACAACCAAGATCAAACCTCTAGGACCTGCCAGAGCCAGTGGGC
TGAGCAAGAAGCCGGCAAGCATCCAGAAGAGAAAGCATCATAATGCCGAGAACAAGCCGGGGTTACAGAT
CAAACTCAATGAGCTCTGGAAAAACTTTGGATTTAAAAAAGATTCTGAAAAGCTTCCTCCTTGTAAGAAA
CCCCTGTCCCCAGTCAGAGATAACATCCAACTAACTCCAGAAGCGGAAGAGGATATATTTAACAAACCTG
AATGTGGCCGTGTTCAAAGAGCAATATTCCAGGGAGGCGGAGGAAGCGGGGATCCACCGGTCATGGTGAG
CAAGGGCGCCGAGCTGTTCACCGGCATCGTGCCCATCCTGATCGAGCTGAATGGCGATGTGAATGGCCAC
AAGTTCAGCGTGAGCGGCGAGGGCGAGGGCGATGCCACCTACGGCAAGCTGACCCTGAAGTTCATCTGCA
CCACCGGCAAGCTGCCTGTGCCCTGGCCCACCCTGGTGACCACCCTGAGCTACGGCGTGCAGTGCTTCTC
ACGCTACCCCGATCACATGAAGCAGCACGACTTCTTCAAGAGCGCCATGCCTGAGGGCTACATCCAGGAG
CGCACCATCTTCTTCGAGGATGACGGCAACTACAAGTCGCGCGCCGAGGTGAAGTTCGAGGGCGATACCC
TGGTGAATCGCATCGAGCTGACCGGCACCGATTTCAAGGAGGATGGCAACATCCTGGGCAATAAGATGGA
GTACAACTACAACGCCCACAATGTGTACATCATGACCGACAAGGCCAAGAATGGCATCAAGGTGAACTTC
AAGATCCGCCACAACATCGAGGATGGCAGCGTGCAGCTGGCCGACCACTACCAGCAGAATACCCCCATCG
GCGATGGCCCTGTGCTGCTGCCCGATAACCACTACCTGTCCACCCAGAGCGCCCTGTCCAAGGACCCCAA
CGAGAAGCGCGATCACATGATCTACTTCGGCTTCGTGACCGCCGCCGCCATCACCCACGGCATGGATGAG
CTGTACAAGTGAGCGGCCGCGACTCTAGATAATTCTACCGGGTAGGGGAGGCGCTTTTCCCAAGGCAGTC
TGGAGCATGCGCTTTAGCAGCCCCGCTGGGCACTTGGCGCTACACAAGTGGCCTCTGGCCTCGCACACAT
TCCACATCCACCGGTAGGCGCCAACCGGCTCCGTTCTTTGGTGGCCCCTTCGCGCCACCTTCTACTCCTC
CCCTAGTCAGGAAGTTCCCCCCCGCCCCGCAGCTCGCGTCGTGCAGGACGTGACAAATGGAAGTAGCACG
TCTCACTAGTCTCGTGCAGATGGACAGCACCGCTGAGCAATGGAAGCGGGTAGGCCTTTGGGGCAGCGGC
CAATAGCAGCTTTGCTCCTTCGCTTTCTGGGCTCAGAGGCTGGGAAGGGGTGGGTCCGGGGGCGGGCTCA
GGGGCGGGCTCAGGGGCGGGGCGGGCGCCCGAAGGTCCTCCGGAGGCCCGGCATTCTGCACGCTTCAAAA
GCGCACGTCTGCCGCGCTGTTCTCCTCTTCCTCATCTCCGGGCCTTTCGACCTGCAGCCCAAGCTTACCA
TGACCGAGTACAAGCCCACGGTGCGCCTCGCCACCCGCGACGACGTCCCCAGGGCCGTACGCACCCTCGC
CGCCGCGTTCGCCGACTACCCCGCCACGCGCCACACCGTCGATCCGGACCGCCACATCGAGCGGGTCACC
GAGCTGCAAGAACTCTTCCTCACGCGCGTCGGGCTCGACATCGGCAAGGTGTGGGTCGCGGACGACGGCG
CCGCGGTGGCGGTCTGGACCACGCCGGAGAGCGTCGAAGCGGGGGCGGTGTTCGCCGAGATCGGCCCGCG
CATGGCCGAGTTGAGCGGTTCCCGGCTGGCCGCGCAGCAACAGATGGAAGGCCTCCTGGCGCCGCACCGG
CCCAAGGAGCCCGCGTGGTTCCTGGCCACCGTCGGCGTCTCGCCCGACCACCAGGGCAAGGGTCTGGGCA
GCGCCGTCGTGCTCCCCGGAGTGGAGGCGGCCGAGCGCGCCGGGGTGCCCGCCTTCCTGGAGACCTCCGC
GCCCCGCAACCTCCCCTTCTACGAGCGGCTCGGCTTCACCGTCACCGCCGACGTCGAGGTGCCCGAAGGA
CCGCGCACCTGGTGCATGACCCGCAAGCCCGGTGCCTGACGCCCGCCCCACGACCCGCAGCGCCCGACCG
AAAGGAGCGCACGACCCCATGCATCGGCGTCTCGATCGAGATATCAGTGGTCCAGGCTCTAGTTTTGACT
CAACAATATCACCAGCTGAAGCCTATAGAGTACGAGCCATAGATAAAATAAAAGATTTTATTTAGTCTCC
AGAAAAAGGGGGGAATGAAAGACCCCACCTGTAGGTTTGGCAAGCTACTAGCTTAAGTAACGCCATTTTG
CAAGGCATGGAAAAATACATAACTGAGAATAGAGAAGTTCAGATCAAGGTCAGGAACAGATGGAACAGGG
TCGATCGACCCTAGAGAACCATCAGATGTTTCCAGGGTGCCCCAAGGACCTGAAATGACCCTGTGCCTTA
TTTGAACTAACCAATCAGTTCGCTTCTCGCTTCTGTTCGCGCGCTTCTGCTCCCCGAGCTCAATAAAAGA
GCCCACAACCCCTCACTCGGGGCGCCAGTCCTCCGATTGACTGAGTCGCCCGGGTACCCGTGTATCCAAT
AAACCCTCTTGCAGTTGCATCCGACTTGTGGTCTCGCTGTTCCTTGGGAGGGTCTCCTCTGAGTGATTGA
CTACCCGTCAGCGGGGGTCTTTCATTTGGGGGCTCGTCCGGGATCGGGAGACCCCTGCCCAGGGACCACC
GACCCACCACCGGGAGGTAAGCTGGCTGCCTCGCGCGTTTCGGTGATGACGGTGAAAACCTCTGACACAT
GCAGCTCCCGGAGACGGTCACAGCTTGTCTGTAAGCGGATGCCGGGAGCAGACAAGCCCGTCAGGGCGCG
TCAGCGGGTGTTGGCGGGTGTCGGGGCGCAGCCATGACCCAGTCACGTAGCGATAGCGGAGTGTAGATCC
GGCTGTGGAATGTGTGTCAGTTAGGGTGTGGAAAGTCCCCAGGCTCCCCAGCAGGCAGAAGTATGCAAAG
CATGCATCTCAATTAGTCAGCAACCAGGTGTGGAAAGTCCCCAGGCTCCCCAGCAGGCAGAAGTATGCAA
AGCATGCATCTCAATTAGTCAGCAACCATAGTCCCGCCCCTAACTCCGCCCATCCCGCCCCTAACTCCGC
CCAGTTCCGCCCATTCTCCGCCCCATGGCTGACTAATTTTTTTTATTTATGCAGAGGCCGAGGCCGCCTC
GGCCTCTGAGCTATTCCAGAAGTAGTGAGGAGGCTTTTTTGGAGGCCTAGGCTTTTGCAAAAAGCTTACT
GGCTTAACTATGCGGCATCAGAGCAGATTGTACTGAGAGTGCACCATATGCGGTGTGAAATACCGCACAG
ATGCGTAAGGAGAAAATACCGCATCAGGCGCTCTTCCGCTTCCTCGCTCACTGACTCGCTGCGCTCGGTC
GTTCGGCTGCGGCGAGCGGTATCAGCTCACTCAAAGGCGGTAATACGGTTATCCACAGAATCAGGGGATA
ACGCAGGAAAGAACATGTGAGCAAAAGGCCAGCAAAAGGCCAGGAACCGTAAAAAGGCCGCGTTGCTGGC
GTTTTTCCATAGGCTCCGCCCCCCTGACGAGCATCACAAAAATCGACGCTCAAGTCAGAGGTGGCGAAAC
CCGACAGGACTATAAAGATACCAGGCGTTTCCCCCTGGAAGCTCCCTCGTGCGCTCTCCTGTTCCGACCC
TGCCGCTTACCGGATACCTGTCCGCCTTTCTCCCTTCGGGAAGCGTGGCGCTTTCTCATAGCTCACGCTG
TAGGTATCTCAGTTCGGTGTAGGTCGTTCGCTCCAAGCTGGGCTGTGTGCACGAACCCCCCGTTCAGCCC
GACCGCTGCGCCTTATCCGGTAACTATCGTCTTGAGTCCAACCCGGTAAGACACGACTTATCGCCACTGG
CAGCAGCCACTGGTAACAGGATTAGCAGAGCGAGGTATGTAGGCGGTGCTACAGAGTTCTTGAAGTGGTG
GCCTAACTACGGCTACACTAGAAGGACAGTATTTGGTATCTGCGCTCTGCTGAAGCCAGTTACCTTCGGA
AAAAGAGTTGGTAGCTCTTGATCCGGCAAACAAACCACCGCTGGTAGCGGTGGTTTTTTTGTTTGCAAGC
AGCAGATTACGCGCAGAAAAAAAGGATCTCAAGAAGATCCTTTGATCTTTTCTACGGGGTCTGACGCTCA
GTGGAACGAAAACTCACGTTAAGGGATTTTGGTCATGAGATTATCAAAAAGGATCTTCACCTAGATCCTT
TTAAATTAAAAATGAAGTTTTAAATCAATCTAAAGTATATATGAGTAAACTTGGTCTGACAGTTACCAAT
GCTTAATCAGTGAGGCACCTATCTCAGCGATCTGTCTATTTCGTTCATCCATAGTTGCCTGACTCCCCGT
CGTGTAGATAACTACGATACGGGAGGGCTTACCATCTGGCCCCAGTGCTGCAATGATACCGCGAGACCCA
CGCTCACCGGCTCCAGATTTATCAGCAATAAACCAGCCAGCCGGAAGGGCCGAGCGCAGAAGTGGTCCTG
CAACTTTATCCGCCTCCATCCAGTCTATTAATTGTTGCCGGGAAGCTAGAGTAAGTAGTTCGCCAGTTAA
TAGTTTGCGCAACGTTGTTGCCATTGCTGCAGGCATCGTGGTGTCACGCTCGTCGTTTGGTATGGCTTCA
TTCAGCTCCGGTTCCCAACGATCAAGGCGAGTTACATGATCCCCCATGTTGTGCAAAAAAGCGGTTAGCT
CCTTCGGTCCTCCGATCGTTGTCAGAAGTAAGTTGGCCGCAGTGTTATCACTCATGGTTATGGCAGCACT
GCATAATTCTCTTACTGTCATGCCATCCGTAAGATGCTTTTCTGTGACTGGTGAGTACTCAACCAAGTCA
TTCTGAGAATAGTGTATGCGGCGACCGAGTTGCTCTTGCCCGGCGTCAACACGGGATAATACCGCGCCAC
ATAGCAGAACTTTAAAAGTGCTCATCATTGGAAAACGTTCTTCGGGGCGAAAACTCTCAAGGATCTTACC
GCTGTTGAGATCCAGTTCGATGTAACCCACTCGTGCACCCAACTGATCTTCAGCATCTTTTACTTTCACC
AGCGTTTCTGGGTGAGCAAAAACAGGAAGGCAAAATGCCGCAAAAAAGGGAATAAGGGCGACACGGAAAT
GTTGAATACTCATACTCTTCCTTTTTCAATATTATTGAAGCATTTATCAGGGTTATTGTCTCATGAGCGG
ATACATATTTGAATGTATTTAGAAAAATAAACAAATAGGGGTTCCGCGCACATTTCCCCGAAAAGTGCCA
CCTGACGTCTAAGAAACCATTATTATCATGACATTAACCTATAAAAATAGGCGTATCACGAGGCCCTTTC
GTCTTCAAGAATTAGCTTGGCCATTGCATACGTTGTATCCATATCATAATATGTACATTTATATTGGCTC
ATGTCCAACATTACCGCCATGTTGACATTGATTATTGACTAGTTATTAATAGTAATCAATTACGGGGTCA
TTAGTTCATAGCCCATATATGGAGT
Features (pLannotate 1.2.2; 20 found; start..end, strand, type, name):
    309..512     +  promoter       CMV promoter: human cytomegalovirus (CMV) immediate early promoter
    513..688     +  LTR            5' LTR (truncated): truncated long terminal repeat from Moloney murine sarcoma virus
    810..1084    +  misc_feature   MESV Ψ (fragment): packaging signal of murine embryonic stem cell virus
   1151..1567    +  CDS            gag (truncated): truncated Moloney murine leukemia virus (MMLV) gag gene lacking the start codon
   1642..1945    +  enhancer       CMV enhancer: human cytomegalovirus immediate early enhancer
   1946..2149    +  promoter       CMV promoter: human cytomegalovirus (CMV) immediate early promoter
   2185..4722    +  CDS            EXO1: EXO1_HUMAN - Also known as EXOI, HEX1. Experimental evidence at protein level: Swiss-Prot protein existence level 1. 5'->3' double-stranded DNA exonuclease which may also possess a cryptic 3'->5' double-stranded DNA exonuclease activity. Functions in DNA mismatch repair (MMR) to excise mismatch-containing DNA tracts directed by strand breaks located either 5' or 3' to the mismatch. Also exhibits endonuclease activity against 5'-overhanging flap structures similar to those generated by displacement synthesis when DNA polymerase encounters the 5'-end of a downstream Okazaki fragment. Required fo
   4753..5472    +  CDS            AcGFP1: Aequorea coerulescens GFP mammalian codon-optimized
   5500..5999    +  promoter       PGK promoter: mouse phosphoglycerate kinase 1 promoter
   6020..6619    +  CDS            PuroR: puromycin N-acetyltransferase; pac from Streptomyces alboniger; confers resistance to puromycin
   6690..6762    +  CDS            env (fragment): murine leukemia virus gPr80 envelope polyprotein precursor; env; proteolytically cleaved into gp70SU and p15TM subunits
   6804..7236    +  LTR            3' LTR (ΔU3): self-inactivating 3' long terminal repeat (LTR) from Moloney murine leukemia virus
   7305..7345    +  CDS            rop (fragment): Rop protein, which maintains plasmids at low copy number; rop
   7447..7485    +  misc_feature   bom (fragment): basis of mobility region from pBR322
   7502..7831    +  promoter       SV40 promoter: SV40 enhancer and early promoter
   7837..7938    +  misc_feature   bom (fragment): basis of mobility region from pBR322
   8124..8712    -  rep_origin     ori: high-copy-number ColE1/pMB1/pBR322/pUC origin of replication
   8883..9743    -  CDS            AmpR: β-lactamase; bla; confers resistance to ampicillin, carbenicillin, and related antibiotics
   9744..9848    -  promoter       AmpR promoter: bla
  10034..308     +  enhancer       CMV enhancer (across the origin): human cytomegalovirus immediate early enhancer
