[The description below was written by a language model from this plasmid's Addgene catalogue record and pLannotate feature annotations shown in this document.]
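Description:
EXO1B-AcGFP is a self-inactivating gammaretroviral expression plasmid built on the pRetroQ-N1 backbone, used to deliver a fluorescently tagged human exonuclease 1 into mammalian cells. It is propagated in E. coli as a high-copy plasmid through a ColE1/pUC-type origin with ampicillin resistance (β-lactamase). The sequenced record is about 10.1 kb.

The viral genome is transcribed in packaging cells from a hybrid 5' end in which the CMV enhancer and promoter are fused to a truncated Moloney-type LTR. This is followed by a packaging signal (Ψ) and a truncated, start-codon-less gag segment that extends the packaging region. Because the 3' LTR carries a U3 deletion, reverse transcription copies the defect to both ends of the integrated provirus, silencing LTR-driven transcription. Expression therefore depends on the internal promoters. An internal CMV enhancer/promoter drives the EXO1 coding sequence (the EXO1B isoform per the catalogue entry), which is followed closely by the mammalian codon-optimised AcGFP1 coding sequence, consistent with the recorded C-terminal AcGFP tag. Downstream, a mouse PGK promoter drives puromycin N-acetyltransferase, so transduced cells can be selected with puromycin. Small env, rop and bom fragments and an SV40 promoter in the backbone appear to be vector remnants with no stated role.

EXO1 is a 5'→3' double-strand DNA exonuclease that functions in mismatch repair. The construct serves for stable expression of the tagged protein. The GFP fusion would allow visualisation or detection of that protein, although the record does not state a specific assay, and the associated study concerns regulation of mismatch repair by D-type cyclins. The cloning method is not recorded.
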