Addgene plasmid #215125: EXO1B-AcGFP
Purpose: Expresses EXO1B-AcGFP in mammalian cells from a retroviral vector.
Depositing lab: Michele Pagano. Depositing organization: NYU Grossman School of Medicine. Publication: CDK-independent role of D-type cyclins in regulating DNA mismatch repair. Rona G, Miwatani-Minter B, Zhang Q, Goldberg HV, Kerzhnerman MA, Howard JB, Simoneschi D, Lane E, Hobbs JW, Sassani E, Wang AA, Keegan S, Laverty DJ, Piett CG, Pongor LS, Xu ML, Andrade J, Thomas A, Sicinski P, Askenazi M, Ueberheide B, Fenyo D, Nagel ZD, Pagano M. Mol Cell. 2024 Feb 29:S1097-2765(24)00129-1. doi: 10.1016/j.molcel.2024.02.010. PubMed 38458201.
Backbone
  Vector backbone: pRetroQ-N1
  Backbone manufacturer: Takara Bio
  Vector type: Mammalian Expression, Retroviral
  Selectable markers: Puromycin
Growth in bacteria
  Bacterial resistance: Ampicillin, 100 μg/mL
  Growth temperature: 37°C
  Growth strain: NEB Stable
  Copy number: High Copy
Gene/Insert
  Gene/Insert name: EXO1B
  Species: H. sapiens (human)
  Entrez Gene: EXO1 (a.k.a. HEX1, hExoI)
  Promoter: CMV
  Tag / fusion protein: AcGFP (C terminal on insert)
  Cloning method: Unknown
  Sequencing primers: 5′ AcGFP_REV
Terms and licenses: Academic/Nonprofit Terms; Industry Terms: Not Available to Industry
How to cite: EXO1B-AcGFP was a gift from Michele Pagano (Addgene plasmid # 215125 ; http://n2t.net/addgene:215125 ; RRID:Addgene_215125)
